Addgene plasmid #212456: pTwist-SARS-CoV-2 Spike-deltaC18 Y145H (CAT)
Purpose: Encodes SARS-CoV-2 spike Y145H for pseudovirus production
Depositing lab: Alejandro Balazs. Depositing organization: Massachusetts General Hospital. Publication: Ongoing evolution of SARS-CoV-2 drives escape from mRNA vaccine-induced humoral immunity. Roederer AL, Cao Y, Denis KS, Sheehan ML, Li CJ, Lam EC, Gregory DJ, Poznansky MC, Iafrate AJ, Canaday DH, Gravenstein S, Garcia-Beltran WF, Balazs AB. medRxiv [Preprint]. 2024 Mar 7:2024.03.05.24303815. doi: 10.1101/2024.03.05.24303815. PubMed 38496628.
Backbone
  Vector backbone: pTwist-CMV-BetaGlobin-WPRE-Neo
  Backbone manufacturer: Twist
  Vector type: Mammalian Expression
Growth in bacteria
  Bacterial resistance: Ampicillin, 100 μg/mL
  Growth temperature: 37°C
  Growth strain: DH5alpha
  Copy number: High Copy
Gene/Insert
  Gene/Insert name: SARS-CoV-2 Spike Y145H
  Species: Severe acute respiratory syndrome coronavirus 2
  Mutation: Y145H
  Entrez Gene: S (a.k.a. GU280_gp02, spike glycoprotein)
  Promoter: CAG
  Cloning method: Ligation Independent Cloning
Terms and licenses: Academic/Nonprofit Terms; Industry Terms: Not Available to Industry
Depositor comments: Please visit https://www.medrxiv.org/content/10.1101/2024.03.05.24303815v1 for medRxiv preprint.
How to cite: pTwist-SARS-CoV-2 Spike-deltaC18 Y145H (CAT) was a gift from Alejandro Balazs (Addgene plasmid # 212456 ; http://n2t.net/addgene:212456 ; RRID:Addgene_212456)
