[The description below was written by a language model from this plasmid's Addgene catalogue record and pLannotate feature annotations shown in this document.]
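Description:
pTwist-SARS-CoV-2 Spike-deltaC18 Y145H (CAT) is a mammalian expression plasmid built on the Twist pTwist-CMV-BetaGlobin-WPRE-Neo backbone. It encodes the SARS-CoV-2 spike glycoprotein carrying the Y145H substitution, and "(CAT)" in the name presumably denotes the histidine codon used. The name also indicates an 18-residue C-terminal truncation (deltaC18), a modification commonly used to improve spike incorporation into pseudotyped particles. This is consistent with the annotated spike reading frame of about 3.8 kb, slightly shorter than full length. The plasmid is about 10.5 kb, replicates in E. coli at high copy from a ColE1/pUC-type origin, and is selected with ampicillin through the AmpR β-lactamase gene.

The catalogue entry lists the promoter as CAG. The feature table instead annotates a CMV immediate-early enhancer, CMV promoter fragments and a truncated human β-globin intron upstream of the spike gene, which matches the backbone name. The exact promoter designation is therefore inconsistent between the two sources. Downstream of the coding sequence, a WPRE enhances transcript stability and expression, and the only polyadenylation signal annotated nearby is an SV40 one, on the opposite strand. Bacterial and T7 terminators and short β-globin insulator elements flank the expression unit, helping to isolate it from neighbouring transcription. A separate cassette, with the SV40 early promoter driving neo and a bGH polyadenylation signal, allows G418 selection in mammalian cells.

The stated purpose is to supply the Y145H spike variant as the envelope protein for pseudovirus production. The associated work concerns SARS-CoV-2 escape from mRNA vaccine-induced antibody responses, where such pseudoviruses would typically be used in neutralization assays.
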