Features (pLannotate 1.2.2; 21 found; start..end, strand, type, name):
      1..3765    +  CDS            S: SPIKE_SARS2 - Experimental evidence at protein level: Swiss-Prot protein existence level 1. [Spike glycoprotein]: May down-regulate host tetherin (BST2) by lysosomal degradation, thereby counteracting its antiviral activity. From Severe acute respiratory syndrome coronavirus 2 (2019-nCoV) (SARS-CoV-2).
   3839..4427    +  misc_feature   WPRE: woodchuck hepatitis virus posttranscriptional regulatory element
   4480..4601    -  polyA_signal   SV40 poly(A) signal: SV40 polyadenylation signal
   4624..4693    -  CDS            large T antigen (fragment): large T antigen from SV40 (simian virus 40)
   4716..4762    +  terminator     T7 terminator: transcription terminator for bacteriophage T7 RNA polymerase
   4792..4928    +  terminator     rrnG terminator: transcription terminator from the E. coli ribosomal RNA rrnG operon (Albrechtsen et al., 1991)
   4973..5044    +  misc_feature   3' β-globin insulator: insulator downstream of the human β-globin locus (Farrell et al., 2002)
   5089..5285    +  promoter       SV40 promoter: SV40 early promoter
   5299..6090    +  CDS            neo: KKA2_KLEPN - Also known as kan, nptII. Experimental evidence at protein level: Swiss-Prot protein existence level 1. Resistance to kanamycin, neomycin, paromomycin, ribostamycin, butirosin and gentamicin B. From Klebsiella pneumoniae.
   6104..6328    +  polyA_signal   bGH poly(A) signal: bovine growth hormone polyadenylation signal
   6524..7112    -  rep_origin     ori: high-copy-number ColE1/pMB1/pBR322/pUC origin of replication
   7284..7348    -  CDS            bla(M) (fragment): β-lactamase lacking the signal sequence; bla(M); allows cytosolic expression of β-lactamase
   7858..8718    +  CDS            AmpR: β-lactamase; bla; confers resistance to ampicillin, carbenicillin, and related antibiotics
   8731..8867    +  terminator     rrnG terminator: transcription terminator from the E. coli ribosomal RNA rrnG operon (Albrechtsen et al., 1991)
   9019..9090    +  misc_feature   5' β-globin insulator: insulator upstream of the human β-globin locus (Farrell et al., 2002)
   9095..9141    -  terminator     T7 terminator: transcription terminator for bacteriophage T7 RNA polymerase
   9159..9207    -  polyA_signal   poly(A) signal: synthetic polyadenylation signal
   9288..9591    +  enhancer       CMV enhancer: human cytomegalovirus immediate early enhancer
   9664..9681    -  promoter       CMV promoter (fragment): human cytomegalovirus (CMV) immediate early promoter
   9744..9795    +  promoter       CMVd2 promoter: truncated human cytomegalovirus (CMV) immediate early promoter that yields moderately reduced expression relative to the full-length promoter
   9929..10404   +  intron         β-globin intron: internally truncated intron from human β-globin
>Addgene plasmid #212456 | pTwist-SARS-CoV-2 Spike-deltaC18 Y145H (CAT) | addgene full sequence | sequence record 432787 | Addgene NGS Result
ATGTTTGTGTTCCTCGTTCTCCTGCCCCTCGTTTCTTCCCAATGCGTGAACCTCACAACTAGAACGCAGC
TCCCACCCGCTTACACGAACTCTTTTACTCGTGGAGTATACTATCCCGATAAAGTCTTTAGGTCCAGTGT
CCTTCATTCTACTCAAGACCTTTTCCTGCCATTCTTCTCAAATGTCACCTGGTTCCATGCTATCCACGTT
TCTGGCACCAACGGAACTAAACGATTTGATAATCCCGTCTTGCCATTTAACGATGGCGTATACTTTGCCT
CAACGGAGAAGTCCAACATTATCCGGGGATGGATATTTGGCACCACCCTGGACTCCAAGACACAGTCTCT
CCTCATTGTGAACAACGCCACCAATGTCGTCATCAAAGTCTGTGAATTTCAATTTTGTAACGATCCCTTT
CTCGGGGTTTATCATCATAAGAATAACAAGTCTTGGATGGAGTCAGAGTTCCGCGTTTACAGTTCCGCTA
ACAACTGTACTTTTGAGTACGTTTCCCAACCATTTCTCATGGATCTTGAAGGGAAGCAAGGCAACTTCAA
GAATCTCCGCGAATTTGTGTTTAAGAATATAGACGGCTACTTCAAAATTTATAGCAAGCATACCCCGATA
AATCTGGTTCGGGATCTCCCTCAAGGCTTCTCCGCGTTGGAACCCCTCGTGGACTTGCCGATTGGCATCA
ACATCACCCGGTTCCAAACCCTTCTTGCCCTTCATCGAAGCTACCTCACGCCTGGCGACAGTAGTAGTGG
TTGGACAGCGGGCGCAGCAGCCTACTATGTGGGATATTTGCAACCACGCACCTTTCTTCTCAAATATAAC
GAAAACGGAACAATTACCGATGCCGTAGACTGTGCCCTCGATCCCCTGTCCGAAACTAAATGCACACTCA
AGTCCTTCACAGTTGAGAAAGGCATATACCAAACCAGTAACTTCCGCGTCCAACCCACCGAATCCATTGT
TCGATTCCCTAACATCACCAATTTGTGTCCTTTCGGTGAAGTATTTAATGCCACTCGATTTGCATCAGTT
TATGCCTGGAATCGCAAGCGAATATCAAATTGTGTTGCAGATTATAGTGTCCTGTATAATAGCGCATCAT
TCAGCACTTTTAAGTGTTATGGGGTCAGCCCTACGAAATTGAATGACTTGTGTTTTACCAACGTTTACGC
AGATTCTTTCGTCATACGCGGCGACGAAGTCCGACAGATTGCACCGGGGCAAACCGGAAAGATAGCAGAC
TATAATTATAAGTTGCCGGATGACTTCACCGGCTGCGTTATAGCATGGAACTCCAATAATCTCGATTCAA
AAGTCGGCGGCAACTATAATTATCTTTACCGCCTGTTTCGCAAGTCAAATCTGAAGCCCTTTGAACGTGA
CATCTCCACCGAAATTTATCAAGCTGGCAGCACCCCATGTAATGGAGTGGAAGGGTTTAACTGTTATTTT
CCCCTTCAATCATACGGATTTCAACCAACAAATGGGGTGGGCTATCAACCATATCGGGTGGTAGTCTTGA
GCTTTGAGCTGCTCCACGCACCGGCTACAGTTTGCGGACCGAAGAAAAGCACTAACCTGGTGAAGAATAA
ATGTGTGAACTTCAACTTTAATGGGCTCACCGGAACAGGGGTGCTGACAGAATCAAACAAGAAATTTCTC
CCTTTTCAACAATTTGGTAGAGACATTGCCGATACCACAGATGCCGTCCGCGATCCGCAAACACTGGAAA
TCCTCGATATAACACCCTGTAGCTTCGGCGGGGTCAGCGTGATAACTCCCGGAACGAACACATCCAACCA
AGTGGCTGTCCTGTATCAAGATGTCAACTGTACCGAAGTCCCTGTGGCGATACACGCCGACCAACTGACA
CCCACCTGGAGAGTCTACTCAACAGGTTCCAATGTCTTTCAAACTAGAGCGGGTTGTCTCATTGGCGCTG
AGCATGTCAATAATTCATACGAATGTGATATTCCTATTGGGGCAGGAATCTGTGCGTCTTATCAAACTCA
AACGAACTCACCACGGCGCGCTCGCTCAGTAGCCAGCCAGTCCATAATCGCCTATACCATGAGTCTCGGG
GCTGAGAACTCCGTGGCTTATTCAAACAATTCCATCGCAATCCCAACTAACTTTACCATTAGCGTTACCA
CGGAAATCTTGCCCGTCAGCATGACTAAGACGAGCGTAGACTGTACGATGTATATCTGTGGGGATTCCAC
CGAGTGTAGCAACCTCTTGCTTCAATACGGGTCTTTCTGTACTCAACTCAACCGAGCATTGACCGGAATT
GCGGTCGAACAAGACAAGAATACCCAAGAGGTGTTCGCACAAGTAAAGCAAATATACAAAACGCCGCCAA
TCAAAGATTTTGGCGGGTTTAATTTTAGCCAAATACTGCCAGACCCATCTAAGCCTTCAAAACGCAGCTT
TATCGAGGATCTGCTGTTCAACAAAGTTACGTTGGCTGACGCGGGTTTCATTAAGCAGTATGGGGATTGT
TTGGGAGACATTGCGGCCCGCGACCTTATCTGTGCTCAAAAATTCAATGGGTTGACAGTTCTGCCCCCTC
TGCTCACTGATGAGATGATTGCACAGTATACATCAGCATTGTTGGCAGGAACCATTACATCCGGCTGGAC
TTTTGGCGCGGGTGCGGCCCTTCAAATACCTTTCGCTATGCAAATGGCTTACAGATTCAATGGGATTGGT
GTCACGCAAAATGTATTGTATGAAAATCAGAAGCTGATCGCTAATCAATTTAACAGCGCGATTGGCAAGA
TCCAAGATTCACTGTCAAGCACAGCGTCCGCCCTCGGCAAACTCCAAGATGTTGTGAATCAAAACGCCCA
GGCCCTGAATACCCTCGTGAAGCAACTGAGTTCTAACTTCGGCGCAATCTCCAGCGTCCTCAACGACATA
TTGTCCAGACTTGATAAGGTGGAAGCCGAGGTGCAAATTGATCGGCTCATCACAGGCAGGCTCCAGTCAC
TCCAAACTTATGTGACACAACAGTTGATCCGGGCTGCTGAGATACGAGCAAGCGCCAACCTGGCCGCCAC
TAAAATGTCAGAGTGCGTGCTCGGGCAGTCCAAACGGGTTGACTTTTGTGGCAAGGGCTATCACTTGATG
TCCTTCCCCCAATCCGCCCCACATGGAGTGGTCTTTCTCCACGTCACTTATGTCCCTGCTCAAGAGAAGA
ACTTTACGACAGCTCCAGCAATCTGTCACGATGGCAAAGCGCACTTTCCCAGGGAAGGCGTTTTCGTCAG
TAATGGCACGCATTGGTTTGTGACCCAAAGGAATTTCTATGAACCCCAAATCATAACCACTGACAATACA
TTTGTCTCAGGCAACTGTGATGTGGTCATTGGGATCGTGAACAACACGGTATATGATCCCCTGCAACCCG
AGTTGGATAGCTTCAAAGAGGAATTGGATAAATACTTTAAGAATCATACTTCACCCGATGTTGATCTCGG
GGACATATCAGGAATAAATGCAAGTGTCGTCAACATTCAGAAAGAGATTGATCGCCTTAATGAGGTCGCC
AAGAACTTGAATGAATCTTTGATCGACTTGCAAGAACTGGGCAAATACGAACAATATATTAAATGGCCCT
GGTACATTTGGTTGGGCTTTATCGCCGGACTTATAGCTATCGTTATGGTCACAATTATGTTGTGCTGTAT
GACTAGCTGTTGTTCCTGCTTGAAAGGATGTTGCAGTTGCGGATCTTGTTGTAAATAAAGGATCCTCTAG
AAGTTGTCTCCTCCTGCACTGACTGACTGATACAATCGATTTCTGGATCCGCAGGCCTAATCAACCTCTG
GATTACAAAATTTGTGAAAGATTGACTGGTATTCTTAACTATGTTGCTCCTTTTACGCTATGTGGATACG
CTGCTTTAATGCCTTTGTATCATGCTATTGCTTCCCGTATGGCTTTCATTTTCTCCTCCTTGTATAAATC
CTGGTTGCTGTCTCTTTATGAGGAGTTGTGGCCCGTTGTCAGGCAACGTGGCGTGGTGTGCACTGTGTTT
GCTGACGCAACCCCCACTGGTTGGGGCATTGCCACCACCTGTCAGCTCCTTTCCGGGACTTTCGCTTTCC
CCCTCCCTATTGCCACGGCGGAACTCATCGCCGCCTGCCTTGCCCGCTGCTGGACAGGGGCTCGGCTGTT
GGGCACTGACAATTCCGTGGTGTTGTCGGGGAAGCTGACGTCCTTTCCATGGCTGCTCGCCTGTGTTGCC
ACCTGGATTCTGCGCGGGACGTCCTTCTGCTACGTCCCTTCGGCCCTCAATCCAGCGGACCTTCCTTCCC
GCGGCCTGCTGCCGGCTCTGCGGCCTCTTCCGCGTCTTCGCCTTCGCCCTCAGACGAGTCGGATCTCCCT
TTGGGCCGCCTCCCCGCCTGTCTAGCTTGACTGACTGAGATACAGCGTACCTTCAGCTCACAGACATGAT
AAGATACATTGATGAGTTTGGACAAACCACAACTAGAATGCAGTGAAAAAAATGCTTTATTTGTGAAATT
TGTGATGCTATTGCTTTATTTGTAACCATTATAAGCTGCAATAAACAAGTTAACAACAACAATTGCATTC
ATTTTATGTTTCAGGTTCAGGGGGAGGTGTGGGAGGTTTTTTAAAGCAAGTAAAACCTCTACAAATGTGG
TATTGGCCCATCTCTATCGGTATCGTAGCATAACCCCTTGGGGCCTCTAAACGGGTCTTGAGGGGTTTTT
TGTGCCCCTCGGGCCGGATTGCTATCTACCGGCATTGGCGCAGAAAAAAATGCCTGATGCGACGCTGCGC
GTCTTATACTCCCACATATGCCAGATTCAGCAACGGATACGGCTTCCCCAACTTGCCCACTTCCATACGT
GTCCTCCTTACCAGAAATTTATCCTTAAGGTCGTCAGCTATCCTGCAGGCGATCTCTCGATTTCGATCAA
GACATTCCTTTAATGGTCTTTTCTGGACACCACTAGGGGTCAGAAGTAGTTCATCAAACTTTCTTCCCTC
CCTAATCTCATTGGTTACCTTGGGCTATCGAAACTTAATTAAGCGATCTGCATCTCAATTAGTCAGCAAC
CATAGTCCCGCCCCTAACTCCGCCCATCCCGCCCCTAACTCCGCCCAGTTCCGCCCATTCTCCGCCCCAT
CGCTGACTAATTTTTTTTATTTATGCAGAGGCCGAGGCCGCCTCGGCCTCTGAGCTATTCCAGAAGTAGT
GAGGAGGCTTTTTTGGAGGCCTAGGCTTTTGCAAAGGAGGTAGCCAACATGATTGAACAAGATGGATTGC
ACGCAGGTTCTCCCGCCGCTTGGGTGGAGAGGCTATTCGGCTATGACTGGGCACAACAGACAATCGGCTG
CTCTGATGCCGCCGTGTTCCGGCTGTCAGCGCAGGGGCGCCCGGTTCTTTTTGTCAAGACCGACCTGTCC
GGTGCCCTGAATGAACTCCAGGACGAGGCAGCGCGGCTATCGTGGCTGGCCACGACGGGCGTTCCTTGCG
CAGCTGTGCTCGACGTTGTCACTGAAGCGGGAAGGGACTGGCTGCTATTGGGCGAAGTGCCGGGGCAGGA
TCTCCTGTCATCTCACCTTGCTCCTGCCGAGAAAGTATCCATCATGGCTGATGCAATGCGGCGGCTGCAT
ACGCTTGATCCGGCTACCTGCCCATTCGACCACCAAGCGAAACATCGCATCGAGCGAGCACGTACTCGGA
TGGAAGCCGGTCTTGTCGATCAGGATGATCTGGACGAAGAGCATCAGGGGCTCGCGCCAGCCGAACTGTT
CGCCAGGCTCAAGGCGCGGATGCCCGACGGCGAGGATCTCGTCGTGACCCACGGCGATGCCTGCTTGCCG
AATATCATGGTGGAAAATGGCCGCTTTTCTGGATTCATCGACTGTGGCCGGCTGGGTGTGGCGGACCGCT
ATCAGGACATAGCGTTGGCTACCCGTGATATTGCTGAAGAGCTTGGCGGCGAATGGGCTGACCGCTTCCT
CGTGCTTTACGGTATCGCCGCTCCCGATTCGCAGCGCATCGCCTTCTATCGCCTTCTTGACGAGTTCTTC
TAGTATGTAAGCCCTGTGCCTTCTAGTTGCCAGCCATCTGTTGTTTGCCCCTCCCCCGTGCCTTCCTTGA
CCCTGGAAGGTGCCACTCCCACTGTCCTTTCCTAATAAAATGAGGAAATTGCATCGCATTGTCTGAGTAG
GTGTCATTCTATTCTGGGGGGTGGGGTGGGGCAGGACAGCAAGGGGGAGGATTGGGAAGACAATAGCAGG
CATGCTGGGGATGCGGTGGGCTCTATGGTTAATTAACCAGTCAAGTCAGCTACTTGGCGAGATCGACTTG
TCTGGGTTTCGACTACGCTCAGAATTGCGTCAGTCAAGTTCGATCTGGTCCTTGCTATTGCACCCGTTCT
CCGATTACGAGTTTCATTTAAATCATGTGAGCAAAAGGCCAGCAAAAGGCCAGGAACCGTAAAAAGGCCG
CGTTGCTGGCGTTTTTCCATAGGCTCCGCCCCCCTGACGAGCATCACAAAAATCGACGCTCAAGTCAGAG
GTGGCGAAACCCGACAGGACTATAAAGATACCAGGCGTTTCCCCCTGGAAGCTCCCTCGTGCGCTCTCCT
GTTCCGACCCTGCCGCTTACCGGATACCTGTCCGCCTTTCTCCCTTCGGGAAGCGTGGCGCTTTCTCATA
GCTCACGCTGTAGGTATCTCAGTTCGGTGTAGGTCGTTCGCTCCAAGCTGGGCTGTGTGCACGAACCCCC
CGTTCAGCCCGACCGCTGCGCCTTATCCGGTAACTATCGTCTTGAGTCCAACCCGGTAAGACACGACTTA
TCGCCACTGGCAGCAGCCACTGGTAACAGGATTAGCAGAGCGAGGTATGTAGGCGGTGCTACAGAGTTCT
TGAAGTGGTGGCCTAACTACGGCTACACTAGAAGAACAGTATTTGGTATCTGCGCTCTGCTGAAGCCAGT
TACCTTCGGAAAAAGAGTTGGTAGCTCTTGATCCGGCAAACAAACCACCGCTGGTAGCGGTGGTTTTTTT
GTTTGCAAGCAGCAGATTACGCGCAGAAAAAAAGGATCTCAAGAAGATCCTTTGATCTTTTCTACGGGGT
CTGACGCTCAGTGGAACGAAAACTCACGTTAAGGGATTTTGGTCATGAGATTATCAAAAAGGATCTTCAC
CTAGATCCTTTTAAATTAAAAATGAAGTTTTAAATCAATCTAAAGTATATATGAGTAAACTTGGTCTGAC
AGTTACCAATGCTTAATCAGTGAGGCACCTATCTCAGCGATCTGTCTATTTCGTTCATCCATAGTTGCAT
TTAAATTTCCGAACTCTCCAAGGCCCTCGTCGGAAAATCTTCAAACCTTTCGTCCGATCCATCTTGCAGG
CTACCTCTCGAACGAACTATCGCAAGTCTCTTGGCCGGCCTTGCGCCTTGGCTATTGCTTGGCAGCGCCT
ATCGCCAGGTATTACTCCAATCCCGAATATCCGAGATCGGGATCACCCGAGAGAAGTTCAACCTACATCC
TCAATCCCGATCTATCCGAGATCCGAGGAATATCGAAATCGGGGCGCGCCTGGTGTACCGAGAACGATCC
TCTCAGTGCGAGTCTCGACGATCCATATCGTTGCTTGGCAGTCAGCCAGTCGGAATCCAGCTTGGGACCC
AGGAAGTCCAATCGTCAGATATTGTACTCAAGCCTGGTCACGGCAGCGTACCGATCTGTTTAAACCTAGA
TATTGATAGTCTGATCGGTCAACGTATAATCGAGTCCTAGCTTTTGCAAACATCTATCAAGAGACAGGAT
CAGCAGGAGGCTTTCGCATGAGTATTCAACATTTCCGTGTCGCCCTTATTCCCTTTTTTGCGGCATTTTG
CCTTCCTGTTTTTGCTCACCCAGAAACGCTGGTGAAAGTAAAAGATGCTGAAGATCAGTTGGGTGCGCGA
GTGGGTTACATCGAACTGGATCTCAACAGCGGTAAGATCCTTGAGAGTTTTCGCCCCGAAGAACGCTTTC
CAATGATGAGCACTTTTAAAGTTCTGCTATGTGGCGCGGTATTATCCCGTATTGACGCCGGGCAAGAGCA
ACTCGGTCGCCGCATACACTATTCTCAGAATGACTTGGTTGAGTATTCACCAGTCACAGAAAAGCATCTT
ACGGATGGCATGACAGTAAGAGAATTATGCAGTGCTGCCATAACCATGAGTGATAACACTGCGGCCAACT
TACTTCTGACAACGATTGGAGGACCGAAGGAGCTAACCGCTTTTTTGCACAACATGGGGGATCATGTAAC
TCGCCTTGATCGTTGGGAACCGGAGCTGAATGAAGCCATACCAAACGACGAGCGTGACACCACGATGCCT
GTAGCAATGGCAACAACCTTGCGTAAACTATTAACTGGCGAACTACTTACTCTAGCTTCCCGGCAACAGT
TGATAGACTGGATGGAGGCGGATAAAGTTGCAGGACCACTTCTGCGCTCGGCCCTTCCGGCTGGCTGGTT
TATTGCTGATAAATCTGGAGCCGGTGAGCGTGGGTCTCGCGGTATCATTGCAGCACTGGGGCCAGATGGT
AAGCCCTCCCGTATCGTAGTTATCTACACGACGGGGAGTCAGGCAACTATGGATGAACGAAATAGACAGA
TCGCTGAGATAGGTGCCTCACTGATTAAGCATTGGTAACCGATTCTAGGTGCATTGGCGCAGAAAAAAAT
GCCTGATGCGACGCTGCGCGTCTTATACTCCCACATATGCCAGATTCAGCAACGGATACGGCTTCCCCAA
CTTGCCCACTTCCATACGTGTCCTCCTTACCAGAAATTTATCCTTAAGATCCCGAATCGTTTAAACTCGA
CTCTGGCTCTATCGAATCTCCGTCGTTTCGAGCTTACGCGAACAGCCGTGGCGCTCATTTGCTCGTCGGG
CATCGAATCTCGTCAGCTATCGTCAGCTTACCTTTTTGGCAGCGATCGCGGCTCCCGACATCTTGGACCA
TTAGCTCCACAGGTATCTTCTTCCCTCTAGTGGTCATAACAGCAGCTTCAGCTACCTCTCAATTCAAAAA
ACCCCTCAAGACCCGTTTAGAGGCCCCAAGGGGTTATGCTATCAATCGTTGCGTTACACACACAAAAAAC
CAACACACATCCATCTTCGATGGATAGCGATTTTATTATCTAACTGCTGATCGAGTGTAGCCAGATCTAG
TAATCAATTACGGGGTCATTAGTTCATAGCCCATATATGGAGTTCCGCGTTACATAACTTACGGTAAATG
GCCCGCCTGGCTGACCGCCCAACGACCCCCGCCCATTGACGTCAATAATGACGTATGTTCCCATAGTAAC
GCCAATAGGGACTTTCCATTGACGTCAATGGGTGGAGTATTTACGGTAAACTGCCCACTTGGCAGTACAT
CAAGTGTATCATATGCCAAGTACGCCCCCTATTGACGTCAATGACGGTAAATGGCCCGCCTGGCATTATG
CCCAGTACATGACCTTATGGGACTTTCCTACTTGGCAGTACATCTACGTATTAGTCATCGCTATTACCAT
GCTGATGCGGTTTTGGCAGTACATCAATGGGCGTGGATAGCGGTTTGACTCACGGGGATTTCCAAGTCTC
CACCCCATTGACGTCAATGGGAGTTTGTTTTGGCACCAAAATCAACGGGACTTTCCAAAATGTCGTAACA
ACTCCGCCCCATTGACGCAAATGGGCGGTAGGCGTGTACGGTGGGAGGTCTATATAAGCAGAGCTGGTTT
AGTGAACCGTCAGATCGCCTGGAGACGCCATCCACGCTGTTTTGACCTCCATAGAAGACACCGGGACCGA
TCCAGCCTCCCCTCGAAGCTTACATGTGGTACCGAGCTCGGATCCTGAGAACTTCAGGGTGAGTCTATGG
GACCCTTGATGTTTTCTTTCCCCTTCTTTTCTATGGTTAAGTTCATGTCATAGGAAGGGGAGAAGTAACA
GGGTACACATATTGACCAAATCAGGGTAATTTTGCATTTGTAATTTTAAAAAATGCTTTCTTCTTTTAAT
ATACTTTTTTGTTTATCTTATTTCTAATACTTTCCCTAATCTCTTTCTTTCAGGGCAATAATGATACAAT
GTATCATGCCTCTTTGCACCATTCTAAAGAATAACAGTGATAATTTCTGGGTTAAGGCAATAGCAATATT
TCTGCATATAAATATTTCTGCATATAAATTGTAACTGATGTAAGAGGTTTCATATTGCTAATAGCAGCTA
CAATCCAGCTACCATTCTGCTTTTATTTTATGGTTGGGATAAGGCTGGATTATTCTGAGTCCAAGCTAGG
CCCTTTTGCTAATCATGTTCATACCTCTTATCTTCCTCCCACAGCTCCTGGGCAACGTGCTGGTCTGTGT
GCTGGCCCATCACTTTGGCAAAGGCGGCCGCC
